>Addgene plasmid #250393 | Lenti-CMV-mCherry-GSG-P2A-NUDT5 P66L-WPRE | addgene full sequence | sequence record 498970 | Addgene NGS Result
[124 nt withheld, positions 1-124]
C
[91 nt withheld, positions 126-216]
A
[49 nt withheld, positions 218-266]
CCTTTGACGTTGGAGTCCACGTTCTTT
[37 nt withheld, positions 294-330]
ACCCTATCTCGGTCTATTCTTTTGATTTATAAGGGATTTTGCCGATTTCGGCCTATTGGTTAAAAAATGA
GCTGATTTAACAAAAATTTAACGCGAATTTTAACAAAATATTAACGCTTACAATTTAGGTGGCACTTTTC
GGGGAAATGTGCGCGGAACCCCTATTTGTTTATTTTTCTAAATACATTCAAATATGTATCCGCTCATGAG
ACAATAACCCTGATAAATGCTTCAATAATATTGAAAAAGGAAGAGTATGAGTATTCAACATTTCCGTGTC
GCCCTTATTCCCTTTTTTGCGGCATTTTGCCTTCCTGTTTTTGCTCACCCAGAAACGCTGGTGAAAGTAA
AAGATGCTGAAGATCAGTTGGGTGCACGAGTGGGTTACATCGAACTGGATCTCAACAGCGGTAAGATCCT
TGAGAGTTTTCGCCCCGAAGAACGTTTTCCAATGATGAGCACTTTTAAAGTTCTGCTATGTGGCGCGGTA
TTATCCCGTATTGACGCCGGGCAAGAGCAACTCGGTCGCCGCATACACTATTCTCAGAATGACTTGGTTG
AGTACTCACCAGTCACAGAAAAGCATCTTACGGATGGCATGACAGTAAGAGAATTATGCAGTGCTGCCAT
AACCATGAGTGATAACACTGCGGCCAACTTACTTCTGACAACGATCGGAGGACCGAAGGAGCTAACCGCT
TTTTTGCACAACATGGGGGATCATGTAACTCGCCTTGATCGTTGGGAACCGGAGCTGAATGAAGCCATAC
CAAACGACGAGCGTGACACCACGATGCCTGTAGCAATGGCAACAACGTTGCGCAAACTATTAACTGGCGA
ACTACTTACTCTAGCTTCCCGGCAACAATTAATAGACTGGATGGAGGCGGATAAAGTTGCAGGACCACTT
CTGCGCTCGGCCCTTCCGGCTGGCTGGTTTATTGCTGATAAATCTGGAGCCGGTGAGCGTGGGTCTCGCG
GTATCATTGCAGCACTGGGGCCAGATGGTAAGCCCTCCCGTATCGTAGTTATCTACACGACGGGGAGTCA
GGCAACTATGGATGAACGAAATAGACAGATCGCTGAGATAGGTGCCTCACTGATTAAGCATTGGTAACTG
TCAGACCAAGTTTACTCATATATACTTTAGATTGATTTAAAACTTCATTTTTAATTTAAAAGGATCTAGG
TGAAGATCCTTTTTGATAATCTCATGACCAAAATCCCTTAACGTGAGTTTTCGTTCCACTGAGCGTCAGA
CCCCGTAGAAAAGATCAAAGGATCTTCTTGAGATCCTTTTTTTCTGCGCGTAATCTGCTGCTTGCAAACA
AAAAAACCACCGCTACCAGCGGTGGTTTGTTTGCCGGATCAAGAGCTACCAACTCTTTTTCCGAAGGTAA
CTGGCTTCAGCAGAGCGCAGATACCAAATACTGTTCTTCTAGTGTAGCCGTAGTTAGGCCACCACTTCAA
GAACTCTGTAGCACCGCCTACATACCTCGCTCTGCTAATCCTGTTACCAGTGGCTGCTGCCAGTGGCGAT
AAGTCGTGTCTTACCGGGTTGGACTCAAGACGATAGTTACCGGATAAGGCGCAGCGGTCGGGCTGAACGG
GGGGTTCGTGCACACAGCCCAGCTTGGAGCGAACGACCTACACCGAACTGAGATACCTACAGCGTGAGCT
ATGAGAAAGCGCCACGCTTCCCGAAGGGAGAAAGGCGGACAGGTATCCGGTAAGCGGCAGGGTCGGAACA
GGAGAGCGCACGAGGGAGCTTCCAGGGGGAAACGCCTGGTATCTTTATAGTCCTGTCGGGTTTCGCCACC
TCTTACTTGAGCGTCGATTTTTGTGATGCTCGTCAGGGGGGCGGAGCCTATGGAAAAACGCCAGCAACGC
GGCCTTTTTACGGTTCCTGGCCTTTTGCTGGCCTTTTGCTCACATGTTCTTTCCTGCGTTATCCCCTGAT
TCTGTGGATAACCGTATTACCGCCTTTGAGTGAGCTGATACCGCTCGCCGCAGCCGAACGACCGAGCGCA
GCGAGTCAGTGAGCGAGGAAGCGGAAGAGCGCCCAATACGCAAACCGCCTCTCCCCGCGCGTTGGCCGAT
TCATTAATGCAGCTGGCACGACAGGTTTCCCGACTGGAAAGCGGGCAGTGAGCGCAACGCAATTAATGTG
AGTTAGCTCACTCATTAGGCACCCCAGGCTTTACACTTTATGCTTCCGGCTCGTATGTTGTGTGGAATTG
TGAGCGGATAACAATTTCACACAGGAAACAGCTATGACCATGATTACGCCAAGCGCGCAATTAACCCTCA
CTAAAGGGAACAAAAGCTGGAGCTGCAAGCTTAATGTAGTCTTATGCAATACTCTTGTAGTCTTGCAACA
TGGTAACGATGAGTTAGCAACATGCCTTACAAGGAGAGAAAAAGCACCGTGCATGCCGATTGGTGGAAGT
AAGGTGGTACGATCGTGCCTTATTAGGAAGGCAACAGACGGGTCTGACATGGATTGGACGAACCACTGAA
TTGCCGCATTGCAGAGATATTGTATTTAAGTGCCTAGCTCGATACATAAACGGGTCTCTCTGGTTAGACC
AGATCTGAGCCTGGGAGCTCTCTGGCTAACTAGGGAACCCACTGCTTAAGCCTCAATAAAGCTTGCCTTG
AGTGCTTCAAGTAGTGTGTGCCCGTCTGTTGTGTGACTCTGGTAACTAGAGATCCCTCAGACCCTTTTAG
TCAGTGTGGAAAATCTCTAGCAGTGGCGCCCGAACAGGGACTTGAAAGCGAAAGGGAAACCAGAGGAGCT
CTCTCGACGCAGGACTCGGCTTGCTGAAGCGCGCACGGCAAGAGGCGAGGGGCGGCGACTGGTGAGTACG
CCAAAAATTTTGACTAGCGGAGGCTAGAAGGAGAGAGATGGGTGCGAGAGCGTCAGTATTAAGCGGGGGA
GAATTAGATCGCGATGGGAAAAAATTCGGTTAAGGCCAGGGGGAAAGAAAAAATATAAATTAAAACATAT
AGTATGGGCAAGCAGGGAGCTAGAACGATTCGCAGTTAATCCTGGCCTGTTAGAAACATCAGAAGGCTGT
AGACAAATACTGGGACAGCTACAACCATCCCTTCAGACAGGATCAGAAGAACTTAGATCATTATATAATA
CAGTAGCAACCCTCTATTGTGTGCATCAAAGGATAGAGATAAAAGACACCAAGGAAGCTTTAGACAAGAT
AGAGGAAGAGCAAAACAAAAGTAAGACCACCGCACAGCAAGCGGCCGCTGATCTTCAGACCTGGAGGAGG
AGATATGAGGGACAATTGGAGAAGTGAATTATATAAATATAAAGTAGTAAAAATTGAACCATTAGGAGTA
GCACCCACCAAGGCAAAGAGAAGAGTGGTGCAGAGAGAAAAAAGAGCAGTGGGAATAGGAGCTTTGTTCC
TTGGGTTCTTGGGAGCAGCAGGAAGCACTATGGGCGCAGCGTCAATGACGCTGACGGTACAGGCCAGACA
ATTATTGTCTGGTATAGTGCAGCAGCAGAACAATTTGCTGAGGGCTATTGAGGCGCAACAGCATCTGTTG
CAACTCACAGTCTGGGGCATCAAGCAGCTCCAGGCAAGAATCCTGGCTGTGGAAAGATACCTAAAGGATC
AACAGCTCCTGGGGATTTGGGGTTGCTCTGGAAAACTCATTTGCACCACTGCTGTGCCTTGGAATGCTAG
TTGGAGTAATAAATCTCTGGAACAGATTTGGAATCACACGACCTGGATGGAGTGGGACAGAGAAATTAAC
AATTACACAAGCTTAATACACTCCTTAATTGAAGAATCGCAAAACCAGCAAGAAAAGAATGAACAAGAAT
TATTGGAATTAGATAAATGGGCAAGTTTGTGGAATTGGTTTAACATAACAAATTGGCTGTGGTATATAAA
ATTATTCATAATGATAGTAGGAGGCTTGGTAGGTTTAAGAATAGTTTTTGCTGTACTTTCTATAGTGAAT
AGAGTTAGGCAGGGATATTCACCATTATCGTTTCAGACCCACCTCCCAACCCCGAGGGGACCCGACAGGC
CCGAAGGAATAGAAGAAGAAGGTGGAGAGAGAGACAGAGACAGATCCATTCGATTAGTGAACGGATCTCG
ACGGTATCGGTTAACTTTTAAAAGAAAAGGGGGGATTGGGGGGTACAGTGCAGGGGAAAGAATAGTAGAC
ATAATAGCAACAGACATACAAACTAAAGAATTACAAAAACAAATTACAAAATTCAAAATTTTATCGATAA
GCTTGGGAGTTCCGCGTTACATAACTTACGGTAAATGGCCCGCCTGGCTGACCGCCCAACGACCCCCGCC
CATTGACGTCAATAATGACGTATGTTCCCATAGTAACGCCAATAGGGACTTTCCATTGACGTCAATGGGT
GGAGTATTTACGGTAAACTGCCCACTTGGCAGTACATCAAGTGTATCATATGCCAAGTACGCCCCCTATT
GACGTCAATGACGGTAAATGGCCCGCCTGGCATTATGCCCAGTACATGACCTTATGGGACTTTCCTACTT
GGCAGTACATCTACGTATTAGTCATCGCTATTACCATGGTGATGCGGTTTTGGCAGTACATCAATGGGCG
TGGATAGCGGTTTGACTCACGGGGATTTCCAAGTCTCCACCCCATTGACGTCAATGGGAGTTTGTTTTGG
CACCAAAATCAACGGGACTTTCCAAAATGTCGTAACAACTCCGCCCCATTGACGCAAATGGGCGGTAGGC
GTGTACGGTGGGAGGTCTATATAAGCAGAGCTCGTTTAGTGAACCGTCAGATCGCCTGGAGACGCCATCC
ACGCTGTTTTGACCTCCATAGAAGACACCGACTCTAGAGGATCCACCGGTCGCCACCATGGTGAGCAAGG
GCGAGGAGGATAACATGGCCATCATCAAGGAGTTCATGCGCTTCAAGGTGCACATGGAGGGCTCCGTGAA
CGGCCACGAGTTCGAGATCGAGGGCGAGGGCGAGGGCCGCCCCTACGAGGGCACCCAGACCGCCAAGCTG
AAGGTGACCAAGGGTGGCCCCCTGCCCTTCGCCTGGGACATCCTGTCCCCTCAGTTCATGTACGGCTCCA
AGGCCTACGTGAAGCACCCCGCCGACATCCCCGACTACTTGAAGCTGTCCTTCCCCGAGGGCTTCAAGTG
GGAGCGCGTGATGAACTTCGAGGACGGCGGCGTGGTGACCGTGACCCAGGACTCCTCCCTGCAGGACGGC
GAGTTCATCTACAAGGTGAAGCTGCGCGGCACCAACTTCCCCTCAGACGGCCCCGTAATGCAGAAGAAAA
CCATGGGCTGGGAGGCCTCCTCCGAGCGGATGTACCCCGAGGACGGCGCCCTGAAGGGCGAGATCAAGCA
GAGGCTGAAGCTGAAGGACGGCGGCCACTACGACGCTGAGGTCAAGACCACCTACAAGGCCAAGAAGCCC
GTGCAGCTGCCCGGCGCCTACAACGTCAACATCAAGTTGGACATCACCTCCCACAACGAGGACTACACCA
TCGTGGAACAGTACGAACGCGCCGAGGGCCGCCACTCCACCGGCGGCATGGACGAGCTGTACAAGGGATC
CGGCGCTACTAACTTCAGCCTGCTGAAGCAGGCTGGAGACGTGGAGGAGAACCCTGGACCTATGGAGAGC
CAAGAACCAACGGAATCTTCTCAGAATGGCAAACAGTATATCATTTCAGAGGAGTTAATTTCAGAAGGAA
AATGGGTCAAGCTTGAAAAAACAACGTACATGGATCCTACTGGTAAAACTAGAACTTGGGAATCAGTGAA
ACGTACAACCAGGAAAGAGCAGACTGCGGATGGTGTCGCGGTCATCCTAGTGCTGCAGAGAACACTTCAC
TATGAGTGTATCGTTCTGGTGAAACAGTTCCGACCACCAATGGGGGGCTACTGCATAGAGTTCCCTGCAG
GTCTCATAGATGATGGTGAAACCCCAGAAGCAGCTGCTCTCCGGGAGCTTGAAGAAGAAACTGGCTACAA
AGGGGACATTGCCGAATGTTCTCCAGCGGTCTGTATGGACCCAGGCTTGTCAAACTGTACTATACACATC
GTGACAGTCACCATTAACGGAGATGATGCCGAAAACGCAAGGCCGAAGCCAAAGCCAGGGGATGGAGAGT
TTGTGGAAGTCATTTCTTTACCCAAGAATGACCTGCTGCAGAGACTTGATGCTCTGGTAGCTGAAGAACA
TCTCACAGTGGACGCCAGGGTCTATTCCTACGCTCTAGCGCTGAAACATGCAAATGCAAAGCCATTTGAA
GTGCCCTTCTTGAAATTTTAAAGCGGCCGCGTCGACAATCAACCTCTGGATTACAAAATTTGTGAAAGAT
TGACTGGTATTCTTAACTATGTTGCTCCTTTTACGCTATGTGGATACGCTGCTTTAATGCCTTTGTATCA
TGCTATTGCTTCCCGTATGGCTTTCATTTTCTCCTCCTTGTATAAATCCTGGTTGCTGTCTCTTTATGAG
GAGTTGTGGCCCGTTGTCAGGCAACGTGGCGTGGTGTGCACTGTGTTTGCTGACGCAACCCCCACTGGTT
GGGGCATTGCCACCACCTGTCAGCTCCTTTCCGGGACTTTCGCTTTCCCCCTCCCTATTGCCACGGCGGA
ACTCATCGCCGCCTGCCTTGCCCGCTGCTGGACAGGGGCTCGGCTGTTGGGCACTGACAATTCCGTGGTG
TTGTCGGGGAAGCTGACGTCCTTTCCATGGCTGCTCGCCTGTGTTGCCACCTGGATTCTGCGCGGGACGT
CCTTCTGCTACGTCCCTTCGGCCCTCAATCCAGCGGACCTTCCTTCCCGCGGCCTGCTGCCGGCTCTGCG
GCCTCTTCCGCGTCTTCGCCTTCGCCCTCAGACGAGTCGGATCTCCCTTTGGGCCGCCTCCCCGCCTGGA
ATTCTACCGGGTAGGGGAGGCGCTTTTCCCAAGGCAGTCTGGAGCATGCGCTTTAGCAGCCCCGCTGGGC
ACTTGGCGCTACACAAGTGGCCTCTGGCCTCGCACACATTCCACATCCACCGGTAGGCGCCAACCGGCTC
CGTTCTTTGGTGGCCCCTTCGCGCCACCTTCTACTCCTCCCCTAGTCAGGAAGTTCCCCCCCGCCCCGCA
GCTCGCGTCGTGCAGGACGTGACAAATGGAAGTAGCACGTCTCACTAGTCTCGTGCAGATGGACAGCACC
GCTGAGCAATGGAAGCGGGTAGGCCTTTGGGGCAGCGGCCAATAGCAGCTTTGCTCCTTCGCTTTCTGGG
CTCAGAGGCTGGGAAGGGGTGGGTCCGGGGGCGGGCTCAGGGGCGGGCTCAGGGGCGGGGCGGGCGCCCG
AAGGTCCTCCGGAGGCCCGGCATTCTGCACGCTTCAAAAGCGCACGTCTGCCGCGCTGTTCTCCTCTTCC
TCATCTCCGGGCCTTTCGACCTGCAGCCCAAGCTTACCATGACCGAGTACAAGCCCACGGTGCGCCTCGC
CACCCGCGACGACGTCCCCAGGGCCGTACGCACCCTCGCCGCCGCGTTCGCCGACTACCCCGCCACGCGC
CACACCGTCGATCCGGACCGCCACATCGAGCGGGTCACCGAGCTGCAAGAACTCTTCCTCACGCGCGTCG
GGCTCGACATCGGCAAGGTGTGGGTCGCGGACGACGGCGCCGCGGTGGCGGTCTGGACCACGCCGGAGAG
CGTCGAAGCGGGGGCGGTGTTCGCCGAGATCGGCCCGCGCATGGCCGAGTTGAGCGGTTCCCGGCTGGCC
GCGCAGCAACAGATGGAAGGCCTCCTGGCGCCGCACCGGCCCAAGGAGCCCGCGTGGTTCCTGGCCACCG
TCGGCGTCTCGCCCGACCACCAGGGCAAGGGTCTGGGCAGCGCCGTCGTGCTCCCCGGAGTGGAGGCGGC
CGAGCGCGCCGGGGTGCCCGCCTTCCTGGAGACCTCCGCGCCCCGCAACCTCCCCTTCTACGAGCGGCTC
GGCTTCACCGTCACCGCCGACGTCGAGGTGCCCGAAGGACCGCGCACCTGGTGCATGACCCGCAAGCCCG
GTGCCTGACGCCCGCCCCACGACCCGCAGCGCCCGACCGAAAGGAGCGCACGACCCCATGCATCTCGAGG
GCCCGGTACCTTTAAGACCAATGACTTACAAGGCAGCTGTAGATCTTAGCCACTTTTTAAAAGAAAAGGG
GGGACTGGAAGGGCTAGCTCACTCCCAACGAAGACAAGATCTGCTTTTTGCTTGTACTGGGTCTCTCTGG
TTAGACCAGATCTGAGCCTGGGAGCTCTCTGGCTAACTAGGGAACCCACTGCTTAAGCCTCAATAAAGCT
TGCCTTGAGTGCTTCAAGTAGTGTGTGCCCGTCTGTTGTGTGACTCTGGTAACTAGAGATCCCTCAGACC
CTTTTAGTCAGTGTGGAAAATCTCTAGCAGTAGTAGTTCATGTCATCTTATTATTCAGTATTTATAACTT
GCAAAGAAATGAATATCAGAGAGTGAGAGGAACTTGTTTATTGCAGCTTATAATGGTTACAAATAAAGCA
ATAGCATCACAAATTTCACAAATAAAGCATTTTTTTCACTGCATTCTAGTTGTGGTTTGTCCAAACTCAT
CAATGTATCTTATCATGTCTGGCTCTAGCTATCCCGCCCCTAACTCCGCCCATCCCGCCCCTAACTCCGC
CCAGTTCCGCCCATTCTCCGCCCCATGGCTGACTAATTTTTTTTATTTATGCAGAGGCCGAGGCCGCCTC
GGCCTCTGAGCTATTCCAGAAGTAGTGAGGAGGCTTTTTTGGAGGCCTAGGGACGTACCCAATTCGCCCT
ATAGTGAGTCGTATTACGCGCGCTCACTGGCCGTCGTTTTACAACGTCGTGACTGGGAAAACCCTGGCGT
TACCCAACTTAATCGCCTTGCAGCACATCCCCCTTTCGCCAGCTGGCGTAATAGCGAAGAGGCCCGCACC
GATCGCCCTTCCCAACAGTTGCGCAGCCTGAATGGCGAATGGG
Features (pLannotate 1.2.2; 29 found; start..end, strand, type, name):
      1..429     +  rep_origin     f1 ori (sequence partly withheld): f1 bacteriophage origin of replication; arrow indicates direction of (+) strand synthesis
    482..586     +  promoter       AmpR promoter: bla
    587..1447    +  CDS            AmpR: β-lactamase; bla; confers resistance to ampicillin, carbenicillin, and related antibiotics
   1618..2206    +  rep_origin     ori: high-copy-number ColE1/pMB1/pBR322/pUC origin of replication
   2389..2481    +  CDS            lacI (fragment): lac repressor; lacI; The lac repressor binds to the lac operator to inhibit transcription in E. coli. This inhibition can be relieved by adding lactose or isopropyl-β-D-thiogalactopyranoside (IPTG).
   2494..2515    +  protein_bind   CAP binding site: CAP binding activates transcription in the presence of cAMP. E. coli catabolite activator protein
   2530..2560    +  promoter       lac promoter: promoter for the E. coli lac operon
   2568..2584    +  protein_bind   lac operator: The lac repressor binds to the lac operator to inhibit transcription in E. coli. This inhibition can be relieved by adding lactose or isopropyl-β-D-thiogalactopyranoside (IPTG). lac repressor encoded by lacI
   2629..2647    +  promoter       T3 promoter: promoter for bacteriophage T3 RNA polymerase
   2675..2901    +  promoter       RSV promoter: Rous sarcoma virus enhancer/promoter
   2902..3082    +  LTR            5' LTR (truncated): truncated 5' long terminal repeat (LTR) from HIV-1
   3129..3254    +  misc_feature   HIV-1 Ψ: packaging signal of human immunodeficiency virus type 1
   3238..3601    +  CDS            HIV-1 gag (fragment): gag protein from human immunodeficiency virus 1; gag
   3747..3980    +  misc_feature   RRE: The Rev response element (RRE) of HIV-1 allows for Rev-dependent mRNA export from the nucleus to the cytoplasm.
   4357..4457    +  CDS            Rev (fragment): human immunodeficiency virus 1 (HIV-1) Rev protein; rev; enhances nuclear export of unspliced and incompletely spliced viral mRNAs
   4476..4592    +  misc_feature   cPPT/CTS: central polypurine tract and central termination sequence of HIV-1
   4615..4918    +  enhancer       CMV enhancer: human cytomegalovirus immediate early enhancer
   4919..5122    +  promoter       CMV promoter: human cytomegalovirus (CMV) immediate early promoter
   5218..5925    +  CDS            mCherry: mCherry is a basic (constitutively fluorescent) red fluorescent protein published in 2004, derived from Discosoma sp.. It is reported to be a very rapidly-maturing monomer with low acid sensitivity.
   5992..6648    +  CDS            NUDT5: NUDT5_HUMAN - Also known as NUDIX5 From Homo sapiens (Human).
   6667..7255    +  misc_feature   WPRE: woodchuck hepatitis virus posttranscriptional regulatory element
   7269..7768    +  promoter       PGK promoter: mouse phosphoglycerate kinase 1 promoter
   7789..8388    +  CDS            PuroR: puromycin N-acetyltransferase; pac from Streptomyces alboniger; confers resistance to puromycin
   8456..8593    +  CDS            nef (fragment): NEF_HV1LA - Experimental evidence at protein level: Swiss-Prot protein existence level 1. Extracellular Nef protein targets CD4(+) T-lymphocytes for apoptosis by interacting with CXCR4 surface receptors. From Human immunodeficiency virus type 1 group M subtype B (isolate Lai) (HIV-1).
   8579..8759    +  LTR            5' LTR (truncated): truncated 5' long terminal repeat (LTR) from HIV-1
   8831..8952    +  polyA_signal   SV40 poly(A) signal: SV40 polyadenylation signal
   8992..9127    +  rep_origin     SV40 ori: SV40 origin of replication
   9148..9166    -  promoter       T7 promoter: promoter for bacteriophage T7 RNA polymerase
   9174..9329    +  CDS            lacZα (fragment): LacZα fragment of β-galactosidase; lacZ fragment
