[The description below was written by a language model from this plasmid's Addgene catalogue record and pLannotate feature annotations shown in this document.]
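Description:
Lenti-CMV-mCherry-GSG-P2A-NUDT5 P66L-WPRE is a lentiviral mammalian expression plasmid of about 9.3 kb, built on the pLenti CMV GFP Puro backbone. In bacteria it is maintained at high copy through a ColE1/pUC-type origin and selected with ampicillin via the bla gene. An f1 origin and remnants of a lac/lacZα cloning region with flanking T3 and T7 promoters are also annotated. The transfer cassette has an RSV promoter fused to a truncated HIV-1 5' LTR, which drives Tat-independent production of genomic RNA. This is followed by the Ψ packaging signal with a gag fragment, the Rev response element for Rev-dependent nuclear export, and the cPPT/CTS. A second truncated LTR lies at the 3' end, followed by an SV40 polyadenylation signal and SV40 origin.

Within the provirus, the CMV enhancer/promoter drives a single open reading frame encoding mCherry, a flexible GSG linker, a P2A peptide and human NUDT5 carrying the P66L substitution. Ribosomal skipping at P2A should yield mCherry and NUDT5 as separate polypeptides from one transcript. Red fluorescence therefore reports on transduced, expressing cells without a bulky fluorescent tag on the Nudix hydrolase. A WPRE downstream of the coding sequence enhances transcript stability and expression. A separate mouse PGK promoter drives puromycin N-acetyltransferase, so stably transduced cells can be selected with puromycin. The construct is intended for lentiviral delivery and stable expression of the NUDT5 P66L variant in mammalian cells. The associated publication concerns a non-enzymatic role of NUDT5 in repressing de novo purine synthesis, but the record does not state the functional consequence of the P66L mutation.
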