Addgene plasmid #250393: Lenti-CMV-mCherry-GSG-P2A-NUDT5 P66L-WPRE
Purpose: Lentiviral expression of human NUDT5 P66L with N-terminal mCherry seperated by a flexible GSG-linker and P2A under CMV promoter, as well as a puromycin resistance cassette under PGK promoter.
Depositing lab: Stefan Kubicek. Depositing organization: CeMM Research Center for Molecular Medicine. Publication: A non-enzymatic role of Nudix hydrolase 5 in repressing purine de novo synthesis. Nguyen TA, Lin JG, Marques AMC, Fottner M, Bauer LG, Reicher A, Daum D, Scrofani L, Liu Y, Cheng C, D'Angelo L D D L, Sanchez J, Bueschl C, Marella N, Buphamalai P, Traversi F, Beres M, Moll HP, Siklos M, Genger JW, Hofstaetter G, Villanti L, Malik M, Klimek C, Runggatscher K, Guertl B, Hansen JS, Dobner S, Babosova O, Becirovic T, de Rooij LPMH, Casanova E, Koren A, Froese DS, Rosenblatt DS, Klavins K, Bergthaler A, Menche J, Hannich JT, Abele M, Sdelci S, Lang K, Huber KVM, Kubicek S. Science. 2025 Nov 6:eadv4257. doi: 10.1126/science.adv4257. PubMed 41196952.
Backbone
  Vector backbone: pLenti CMV GFP Puro
  Backbone manufacturer: Eric Campeau, Paul Kaufman (Addgene #17448)
  Vector type: Mammalian Expression, Lentiviral
Growth in bacteria
  Bacterial resistance: Ampicillin, 100 μg/mL
  Growth temperature: 37°C
  Growth strain: NEB Stable
  Copy number: High Copy
Gene/Insert
  Gene/Insert name: NUDT5
  Species: H. sapiens (human)
  Insert size (bp): 1431
  Mutation: P66L
  Entrez Gene: NUDT5 (a.k.a. YSA1, YSA1H, YSAH1, hNUDT5)
  Promoter: CMV
  Tag / fusion protein: mCherry-GSG-P2A (N terminal on insert)
  Cloning method: Ligation Independent Cloning
Terms and licenses: Academic/Nonprofit Terms; Industry Terms: Not Available to Industry
Depositor comments: Insert cloned with BamHI (5') and SalI (3') sites.
How to cite: Lenti-CMV-mCherry-GSG-P2A-NUDT5 P66L-WPRE was a gift from Stefan Kubicek (Addgene plasmid # 250393 ; http://n2t.net/addgene:250393 ; RRID:Addgene_250393)
